>Addgene plasmid #240167 | pVF151 | addgene full sequence | sequence record 486844 | Addgene NGS Result
ACCCACGCTCACCGGCTCCAGATTTATCAGCAATAAACCAGCCAGCCGGAAGGGCCGAGCGCAGAAGTGG
TCCTGCAACTTTATCCGCCTCCATCCAGTCTATTAATTGTTGCCGGGAAGCTAGAGTAAGTAGTTCGCCA
GTTAATAGTTTGCGCAACGTTGTTGCCATTGCTACAGGCATCGTGGTGTCACGCTCGTCGTTTGGTATGG
CTTCATTCAGCTCCGGTTCCCAACGATCAAGGCGAGTTACATGATCCCCCATGTTGTGCAAAAAAGCGGT
TAGCTCCTTCGGTCCTCCGATCGTTGTCAGAAGTAAGTTGGCCGCAGTGTTATCACTCATGGTTATGGCA
GCACTGCATAATTCTCTTACTGTCATGCCATCCGTAAGATGCTTTTCTGTGACTGGTGAGTACTCAACCA
AGTCATTCTGAGAATAGTGTATGCGGCGACCGAGTTGCTCTTGCCCGGCGTCAATACGGGATAATACCGC
GCCACATAGCAGAACTTTAAAAGTGCTCATCATTGGAAAACGTTCTTCGGGGCGAAAACTCTCAAGGATC
TTACCGCTGTTGAGATCCAGTTCGATGTAACCCACTCGTGCACCCAACTGATCTTCAGCATCTTTTACTT
TCACCAGCGTTTCTGGGTGAGCAAAAACAGGAAGGCAAAATGCCGCAAAAAAGGGAATAAGGGCGACACG
GAAATGTTGAATACTCATACTCTTCCTTTTTCAATATTATTGAAGCATTTATCAGGGTTATTGTCTCATG
AGCGGATACATATTTGAATGTATTTAGAAAAATAAACAAATAGGGGTTCCGCGCACATTTCCCCGAAAAG
TGCCACCTAAATTGTAAGCGTTAATATTTTGTTAAAATTCGCGTTAAATTTTTGTTAAATCAGCTCATTT
TTTAACCAATAGGCCGAAATCGGCAAAATCCCTTATAAATCAAAAGAATAGACCGAGATAGGGT
[37 nt withheld, positions 975-1011]
AAAGAACGTGGACTCCAACGTCAAAGG
[49 nt withheld, positions 1039-1087]
T
[91 nt withheld, positions 1089-1179]
G
[124 nt withheld, positions 1181-1304]
CCCATTCGCCATTCAGGCTGCGCAACTGTTGGGAAGGGCGATCGGTGCGGGCCTCTTCGCTATTACGCCA
GCTGGCGAAAGGGGGATGTGCTGCAAGGCGATTAAGTTGGGTAACGCCAGGGTTTTCCCAGTCACGACGT
TGTAAAACGACGGCCAGTGAGCGCGCCTCGTTCATTCACGTTTTTGAACCCGTGGAGGACGGGCAGACTC
GCGGTGCAAATGTGTTTTACAGCGTGATGGAGCAGATGAAGATGCTCGACACGCTGCAGAACACGCAGCT
AGATTAACCCTAGAAAGATAATCATATTGTGACGTACGTTAAAGATAATCATGTGTAAAATTGACGCATG
TGTTTTATCGGTCTGTATATCGAGGTTTATTTATTAATTTGAATAGATATTAAGTTTTATTATATTTACA
CTTACATACTAATAATAAATTCAACAAACAATTTATTTATGTTTATTTATTTATTAAAAAAAACAAAAAC
TCAAAATTTCTTCTATAAAGTAACAAAACTTTTATGAGGGACAGCCCCCCCCCAAAGCCCCCAGGGATGT
AATTACGTCCCTCCCCCGCTAGGGGGCAGCAGCGAGCCGCCCGGGGCTCCGCTCCGGTCCGGCGCTCCCC
CCGCATCCCCGAGCCGGCAGCGTGCGGGGACAGCCCGGGCACGGGGAAGGTGGCACGGGATCGCTTTCCT
CTGAACGCTTCTCGCTGCTCTTTGAGCCTGCAGACACCTGGGGGGATACGGGGAAAAGGCGAACGCGTGG
GTAGGGGAGGCGCTTTTCCCAAGGCAGTCTGGAGCATGCGCTTTAGCAGCCCCGCTGGGCACTTGGCGCT
ACACAAGTGGCCTCTGGCCTCGCACACATTCCACATCCACCGGTAGGCGCCAACCGGCTCCGTTCTTTGG
TGGCCCCTTCGCGCCACCTTCTACTCCTCCCCTAGTCAGGAAGTTCCCCCCCGCCCCGCAGCTCGCGTCG
TGCAGGACGTGACAAATGGAAGTAGCACGTCTCACTAGTCTCGTGCAGATGGACAGCACCGCTGAGCAAT
GGAAGCGGGTAGGCCTTTGGGGCAGCGGCCAATAGCAGCTTTGCTCCTTCGCTTTCTGGGCTCAGAGGCT
GGGAAGGGGTGGGTCCGGGGGCGGGCTCAGGGGCGGGCTCAGGGGCGGGGCGGGCGCCCGAAGGTCCTCC
GGAGGCCCGGCATTCTGCACGCTTCAAAAGCGCACGTCTGCCGCGCTGTTCTCCTCTTCCTCATCTCCGG
GCCTTTCGACCTGCAGCCCAAGCTTCACCATGACCGAGTACAAGCCCACGGTGCGCCTCGCCACCCGCGA
CGACGTCCCCAGGGCCGTACGCACCCTCGCCGCCGCGTTCGCCGACTACCCCGCCACGCGCCACACCGTC
GATCCGGACCGCCACATCGAGCGGGTCACCGAGCTGCAAGAACTCTTCCTCACGCGCGTCGGGCTCGACA
TCGGCAAGGTGTGGGTCGCGGACGACGGCGCCGCGGTGGCGGTCTGGACCACGCCGGAGAGCGTCGAAGC
GGGGGCGGTGTTCGCCGAGATCGGCCCGCGCATGGCCGAGTTGAGCGGTTCCCGGCTGGCCGCGCAGCAA
CAGATGGAAGGCCTCCTGGCGCCGCACCGGCCCAAGGAGCCCGCGTGGTTCCTGGCCACCGTCGGCGTCT
CGCCCGACCACCAGGGCAAGGGTCTGGGCAGCGCCGTCGTGCTCCCCGGAGTGGAGGCGGCCGAGCGCGC
CGGGGTGCCCGCCTTCCTGGAGACCTCCGCGCCCCGCAACCTCCCCTTCTACGAGCGGCTCGGCTTCACC
GTCACCGCCGACGTCGAGGTGCCCGAAGGACCGCGCACCTGGTGCATGACCCGCAAGCCCGGTGCCTGAG
CGGCCCGTTTAAACCCGCTGATCAGCCTCGACTGTGCCTTCTAGTTGCCAGCCATCTGTTGTTTGCCCCT
CCCCCGTGCCTTCCTTGACCCTGGAAGGTGCCACTCCCACTGTCCTTTCCTAATAAAATGAGGAAATTGC
ATCGCATTGTCTGAGTAGGTGTCATTCTATTCTGGGGGGTGGGGTGGGGCAGGACAGCAAGGGGGAGGAT
TGGGAAGACAATAGCAGGCATGCTGGGGATGCGGTGGGCTCTATGGCTTCTGAGGCGGAACGCGATATGT
ACGGGCCAGATATACGCGTCGCAGAACAAACGCCCAGAACCGAAGGCCGGAGCCCAGACGCCGCAGCAGC
CCAGCCTGCGTTGTAACCCGGTCCCCATAGCAACCAACTACCGCAGACTACTCTCGCAAGCGCTGTTCTG
CTTGTGACCCGGACCGGCTTCTCTTCCGCTTCCGGTCCCACAATCCTCTGTCGGCCTAGAAGAGCTTTGC
ATTGTGGGAGCTCCTTCCTTTCTCGCTCCCCGGCCATCTTGGCGGCTGGTGTTGGTGAGTGAGCTCTGCG
GGGTAAACGATTAGGCGGCTCGGGGAGCTCCGCTAGCTGGTGTTTGACGCTCTGGATTATAATCCTCTCT
TCTGTCCTCTGTGTATGCTAGGTTGGGGGTTGTCCCGCACCTAGAGCTAGCGCCCAGCTTAAGCCACCAT
GCCCACCGACGTGAGCCTGGGCGACGAGCTGCACCTGGACGGCGAGGACGTGGCCATGGCCCACGCCGAC
GCCCTGGACGACTTCGACCTGGACATGCTGGGCGACGGCGACAGCCCCGGATCCGGCAGCATGGCCGAGA
TCGGAACCGGCTTCCCTTTCGACCCTCACTACGTGGAGGTGCTGGGAGAACGGATGCACTACGTGGACGT
GGGACCTAGAGACGGAACACCAGTGCTGTTCCTGCACGGAAACCCCACAAGCAGCTACGTCTGGCGGAAC
ATCATCCCCCACGTGGCCCCTACACACAGATGTATCGCCCCAGACCTGATCGGCATGGGAAAGAGCGACA
AGCCCGACCTGGGCTACTTCTTCGACGACCACGTGCGGTTCATGGACGCTTTCATCGAGGCCCTGGGACT
GGAAGAGGTGGTGCTGGTCATCCACGATTGGGGAAGCGCTCTGGGCTTCCATTGGGCCAAGAGGAACCCA
GAGAGGGTCAAGGGCATCGCCTTCATGGAGTTCATCCGGCCTATCCCCACTTGGGACGAGTGGCCAGAAT
TCGCCAGGGAGACCTTCCAGGCTTTCAGAACCACCGACGTGGGCAGGAAGCTGATCATCGACCAGAACGT
GTTCATCGAGGGAACCCTGCCTATGGGAGTCGTGAGACCTCTGACCGAGGTGGAGATGGACCACTACAGG
GAGCCCTTCCTGAACCCAGTGGACAGAGAGCCTCTGTGGAGATTCCCCAACGAGCTGCCTATCGCCGGAG
AACCAGCCAATATCGTGGCCCTGGTGGAGGAGTACATGGATTGGCTGCACCAGAGCCCCGTGCCTAAGCT
GCTGTTTTGGGGCACACCAGGAGTGCTGATTCCTCCAGCAGAAGCCGCTAGACTGGCCAAAAGCCTGCCT
AATTGCAAGGCCGTGGACATCGGCCCAGGACTGAATCTGCTGCAGGAGGACAACCCCGACCTGATTGGAA
GCGAGATTGCCCGGTGGCTCAGTACCCTGGAGATCAGCGGCAGCGCTGGCTCTGCTGGAGACATGAGAGC
TGCCAACCTTTGGCCAAGCCCGCTCATGATCAAACGCTCTAAGAAGAACAGCCTGGCCTTGTCCCTGACG
GCCGACCAGATGGTCAGTGCCTTGTTGGATGCTGAGCCCCCCATACTCTATTCCGAGTATGATCCTACCA
GACCCTTCAGTGAAGCTTCGATGATGGGCTTACTGACCAACCTGGCAGACAGGGAGCTGGTTCACATGAT
CAACTGGGCGAAGAGGGTGCCAGGCTTTGTGGATTTGACCCTCCATGATCAGGTCCACCTTCTAGAATGT
GCCTGGCTAGAGATCCTGATGATTGGTCTCGTCTGGCGCTCCATGGAGCACCCAGTGAAGCTACTGTTTG
CTCCTAACTTGCTCTTGGACAGGAACCAGGGAAAATGTGTAGAGGGCATGGTGGAGATCTTCGACATGCT
GCTGGCTACATCATCTCGGTTCCGCATGATGAATCTGCAGGGAGAGGAATTTGTGTGCCTCAAATCTATT
ATTTTGCTTAATTCTGGAGTGTACACATTTCTGTCCAGCACCCTGAAGTCTCTGGAAGAGAAGGACCATA
TCCACCGAGTCCTGGACAAGATCACAGACACTTTGATCCACCTGATGGCCAAGGCAGGCCTGACCCTGCA
GCAGCAGCACCAGCGGCTGGCCCAGCTCCTCCTCATCCTCTCCCACATCAGGCACATGAGTAACAAAGGC
ATGGAGCATCTGTACAGCATGAAGTGCAAGAACGTGGTGCCCCTCTATGACCTGCTGCTGGAGATGCTGG
ACGCCCACCGCCTACATGCGCCCACTAGCCGTGGAGGGGCATCCGTGGAGGAGACGGACCAAAGCCACTT
GGCCACTGCGGGCTCTACTTCATCGGGTACCTCTAGACCAGGCGAACGACCGTTTCAATGCCGGATATGT
ATGAGGAACTTCTCCGAGGAGGCAAACTTGAGGCGCCACACCCGAACACATACAGGAGAAAAGCCATTCC
AATGTCGAATTTGTATGCGCAATTTTTCAGATCACTCAAGCCTCAAGCGACACCTCCGCACACATACTGG
TTCACAGAAGCCCTTTCAGTGCAGGATTTGTATGCGCAACTTTAGCCAATCAGCGAACCTTTTGCGGCAC
ACTAGAACGCATACAGGTGAGAAGCCTTTCCAGTGTCGCATCTGTATGCGGAACTTCAGCGACCCCAGTT
CATTGAAGAGGCATTTGCGAACTCACACCGGTTCTCAAAAACCTTTTCAGTGCCGAATTTGTATGCGCAA
CTTCAGCCAACAAACAAATTTGACGAGACACACGCGCACGCACACCGGGGAAAAACCGTTTCAATGTCGA
ATCTGCATGCGCAATTTTAGCGATGCGACACAACTTGTTAGGCATCTGCGCACACACTTGCGGGGAAGCG
GAGCTGGTAAGCCTATCCCTAACCCTCTCCTCGGTCTCGATTCTACCTGAGTCGACAATCAACCTCTGGA
TTACAAAATTTGTGAAAGATTGACTGGTATTCTTAACTATGTTGCTCCTTTTACGCTATGTGGATACGCT
GCTTTAATGCCTTTGTATCATGCGTTAACTAAACTTGTTTATTGCAGCTTATAATGGTTACAAATAAAGC
AATAGCATCACAAATTTCACAAATAAAGCATTTTTTTCACTGCATTCTAGTTGTGGTTTGTCCAAACTCA
TCAATGTATCTTATCATGTCTGGAATTGACTCAAATGATGTCAATTAGTCTATCAGAAGCTCATCTGGTC
TCCCTTCCGGGGGACAAGACATCCCTGTTTAATATTTAAACAGCAGTGTTCCCAAACTGGGTTCTTATAT
CCCTTGCTCTGGTCAACCAGGTTGCAGGGTTTCCTGTCCTCACAGGAACGAAGTCCCTAAAGAAACAGTG
GCAGCCAGGTTTAGCCCCGGAATTGACTGGATTCCTTTTTTAGGGCCCATTGGTATGGCTTTTTCCCCGT
ATCCCCCCAGGTGTCTGCAGGCTCAAAGAGCAGCGAGAAGCGTTCAGAGGAAAGCGATCCCGTGCCACCT
TCCCCGTGCCCGGGCTGTCCCCGCACGCTGCCGGCTCGGGGATGCGGGGGGAGCGCCGGACCGGAGCGGA
GCCCCGGGCGGCTCGCTGCTGCCCCCTAGCGGGGGAGGGACGTAATTACATCCCTGGGGGCTTTGGGGGG
GGGCTGTCCCTGATATCTATAACAAGAAAATATATATATAATAAGTTATCACGTAAGTAGAACATGAAAT
AACAATATAATTATCGTATGAGTTAAATCTTAAAAGTCACGTAAAAGATAATCATGCGTCATTTTGACTC
ACGCGGTCGTTATAGTTCAAAATCAGTGACACTTACCGCATTGACAAGCACGCCTCACGGGAGCTCCAAG
CGGCGACTGAGATGTCCTAAATGCACAGCGACGGATTCGCGCTATTTAGAAAGAGAGAGCAATATTTCAA
GAATGCATGCGTCAATTTTACGCAGACTATCTTTCTAGGGTTAATCTAGCTGCATCAGGATCATATCGTC
GGGTCTTTTTTCCGGCTCAGTCATCGCCCAAGCTGGCGCTATCTGGGCATCGGGGAGGAAGAAGCCCGTG
CCTTTTCCCGCGAGGTTGAAGCGGCATGGAAAGAGTTTGCCGAGGATGACTGCTGCTGCATTGACGTTGA
GCGAAAACGCACGTTTACCATGATGATTCGGGAAGGTGTGGCCATGCACGCCTTTAACGGTGAACTGTTC
GTTCAGGCCACCTGGGATACCAGTTCGTCGCGGCTTTTCCGGACACAGTTCCGGATGGTCAGCCCGAAGC
GCATCAGCAACCCGAACAATACCGGCGACAGCCGGAACTGCCGTGCCGGTGTGCAGATTAATGACAGCGG
TGCGGCGCTGGGATATTACGTCAGCGAGGACGGGTATCCTGGCTGGATGCCGCAGAAATGGACATGGATA
CCCCGTGAGTTACCCGGCGGGCGCGCTTGGCGTAATCATGGTCATAGCTGTTTCCTGTGTGAAATTGTTA
TCCGCTCACAATTCCACACAACATACGAGCCGGAAGCATAAAGTGTAAAGCCTGGGGTGCCTAATGAGTG
AGCTAACTCACATTAATTGCGTTGCGCTCACTGCCCGCTTTCCAGTCGGGAAACCTGTCGTGCCAGCTGC
ATTAATGAATCGGCCAACGCGCGGGGAGAGGCGGTTTGCGTATTGGGCGCTCTTCCGCTTCCTCGCTCAC
TGACTCGCTGCGCTCGGTCGTTCGGCTGCGGCGAGCGGTATCAGCTCACTCAAAGGCGGTAATACGGTTA
TCCACAGAATCAGGGGATAACGCAGGAAAGAACATGTGAGCAAAAGGCCAGCAAAAGGCCAGGAACCGTA
AAAAGGCCGCGTTGCTGGCGTTTTTCCATAGGCTCCGCCCCCCTGACGAGCATCACAAAAATCGACGCTC
AAGTCAGAGGTGGCGAAACCCGACAGGACTATAAAGATACCAGGCGTTTCCCCCTGGAAGCTCCCTCGTG
CGCTCTCCTGTTCCGACCCTGCCGCTTACCGGATACCTGTCCGCCTTTCTCCCTTCGGGAAGCGTGGCGC
TTTCTCATAGCTCACGCTGTAGGTATCTCAGTTCGGTGTAGGTCGTTCGCTCCAAGCTGGGCTGTGTGCA
CGAACCCCCCGTTCAGCCCGACCGCTGCGCCTTATCCGGTAACTATCGTCTTGAGTCCAACCCGGTAAGA
CACGACTTATCGCCACTGGCAGCAGCCACTGGTAACAGGATTAGCAGAGCGAGGTATGTAGGCGGTGCTA
CAGAGTTCTTGAAGTGGTGGCCTAACTACGGCTACACTAGAAGAACAGTATTTGGTATCTGCGCTCTGCT
GAAGCCAGTTACCTTCGGAAAAAGAGTTGGTAGCTCTTGATCCGGCAAACAAACCACCGCTGGTAGCGGT
GGTTTTTTTGTTTGCAAGCAGCAGATTACGCGCAGAAAAAAAGGATCTCAAGAAGATCCTTTGATCTTTT
CTACGGGGTCTGACGCTCAGTGGAACGAAAACTCACGTTAAGGGATTTTGGTCATGAGATTATCAAAAAG
GATCTTCACCTAGATCCTTTTAAATTAAAAATGAAGTTTTAAATCAATCTAAAGTATATATGAGTAAACT
TGGTCTGACAGTTACCAATGCTTAATCAGTGAGGCACCTATCTCAGCGATCTGTCTATTTCGTTCATCCA
TAGTTGCCTGACTCCCCGTCGTGTAGATAACTACGATACGGGAGGGCTTACCATCTGGCCCCAGTGCTGC
AATGATACCGCGAG
Features (pLannotate 1.2.2; 22 found; start..end, strand, type, name):
    719..823     -  promoter       AmpR promoter: bla
    876..1304    -  rep_origin     f1 ori (sequence partly withheld): f1 bacteriophage origin of replication; arrow indicates direction of (+) strand synthesis
   1309..1464    -  CDS            lacZα (fragment): LacZα fragment of β-galactosidase; lacZ fragment
   1466..1585    +  CDS            B (fragment): PORTL_LAMBD - Experimental evidence at protein level: Swiss-Prot protein existence level 1. Forms the portal vertex of the capsid (PubMed:6228056, PubMed:6232391). This portal plays critical roles in head assembly, genome packaging, neck/tail attachment, and genome ejection (Probable). The portal protein multimerizes as a single ring-shaped homododecamer arranged around a central channel (PubMed:6232391). Binds to the terminase subunits to form the packaging machine (PubMed:7799432). From Escherichia phage lambda (Bacteriophage lambda).
   2073..2572    +  promoter       PGK promoter: mouse phosphoglycerate kinase 1 promoter
   2594..3193    +  CDS            PuroR: puromycin N-acetyltransferase; pac from Streptomyces alboniger; confers resistance to puromycin
   3226..3450    +  polyA_signal   bGH poly(A) signal: bovine growth hormone polyadenylation signal
   3890..4021    +  CDS            VP16_HHV2H (fragment): Experimental evidence at protein level: Swiss-Prot protein existence level 1. May play a role in the aggregation of tegument proteins around nucleocapsids during virus morphogenesis. From Human herpesvirus 2 (strain HG52) (HHV-2) (Human herpes simplex virus 2).
   4025..4903    +  CDS            dhaA: DHAA_PSEPV - Experimental evidence at protein level: Swiss-Prot protein existence level 1. Catalyzes hydrolytic cleavage of carbon-halogen bonds in halogenated aliphatic compounds, leading to the formation of the corresponding primary alcohols, halide ions and protons. Has a broad substrate specificity, as it is able to dehalogenate mono- and di- chlorinated and brominated alkanes (up to at least C10), and the two isomers of 1,3-dichloropropene to 3-chloroallyl alcohol; the highest activity was found with 1,2-dibromoethane, while no activity was observed with the analog 1,2-dichloroethane. Fro
   4928..5809    +  CDS            ERT2 (fragment): mutated ligand-binding domain of the human estrogen receptor (Feil et al., 1997)
   6269..6285    +  CDS            ZFHD1 (DNA binding domain) (fragment): composite human DNA-binding domain composed of domains from the transcription factors Zif268 and Oct-1 (Pomerantz et al., 1995)
   6350..6390    +  CDS            V5 tag (fragment): epitope tag from simian virus 5
   6401..6507    +  misc_feature   WPRE (fragment): woodchuck hepatitis virus posttranscriptional regulatory element
   6516..6637    +  polyA_signal   SV40 poly(A) signal: SV40 polyadenylation signal
   6655..6747    +  ncRNA          G-CSF SLDE: Accession: RF00183 - G-CSF factor stem-loop destabilising element (SLDE)
   7444..7911    +  CDS            B (fragment): PORTL_LAMBD - Experimental evidence at protein level: Swiss-Prot protein existence level 1. Forms the portal vertex of the capsid (PubMed:6228056, PubMed:6232391). This portal plays critical roles in head assembly, genome packaging, neck/tail attachment, and genome ejection (Probable). The portal protein multimerizes as a single ring-shaped homododecamer arranged around a central channel (PubMed:6232391). Binds to the terminase subunits to form the packaging machine (PubMed:7799432). From Escherichia phage lambda (Bacteriophage lambda).
   7949..7965    -  protein_bind   lac operator: The lac repressor binds to the lac operator to inhibit transcription in E. coli. This inhibition can be relieved by adding lactose or isopropyl-β-D-thiogalactopyranoside (IPTG). lac repressor encoded by lacI
   7973..8003    -  promoter       lac promoter: promoter for the E. coli lac operon
   8018..8039    -  protein_bind   CAP binding site: CAP binding activates transcription in the presence of cAMP. E. coli catabolite activator protein
   8052..8144    -  CDS            lacI (fragment): lac repressor; lacI; The lac repressor binds to the lac operator to inhibit transcription in E. coli. This inhibition can be relieved by adding lactose or isopropyl-β-D-thiogalactopyranoside (IPTG).
   8327..8915    -  rep_origin     ori: high-copy-number ColE1/pMB1/pBR322/pUC origin of replication
   9086..718     -  CDS            AmpR (across the origin): β-lactamase; bla; confers resistance to ampicillin, carbenicillin, and related antibiotics
