[The description below was written by a language model from this plasmid's Addgene catalogue record and pLannotate feature annotations shown in this document.]
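Description:
pVF151 is a 9.2 kb mammalian expression plasmid built on a PiggyBac backbone. According to the record, it can be used either directly as an expression vector or as a transposon cargo for genomic insertion by PiggyBac transposase. It is propagated in E. coli as a high-copy plasmid using a ColE1/pUC-type origin and ampicillin resistance (bla with its own promoter). The backbone also carries an f1 origin and remnants of a lacZα/lac promoter cloning region. The automated annotation did not call the PiggyBac terminal repeats, so their positions are not recorded. Short matches to the phage lambda portal gene on either side of the mammalian cassettes are probably backbone or stuffer remnants, not functional parts.

The payload is a synthetic transcription factor, VP16_WT-HaloTag-ERD-ZF1, assembled by Gibson cloning. The feature table shows a single forward-oriented series of coding segments. It begins with a VP16 fragment, which is the herpesvirus activation domain, followed by a dhaA-derived dehalogenase corresponding to HaloTag, which allows covalent labelling with chloroalkane ligands. Next comes an ERT2-like estrogen receptor ligand-binding domain, which typically makes nuclear activity ligand-dependent. The series ends with a zinc-finger DNA-binding region, detected only as a short ZFHD1-like match, and a V5 epitope tag. A WPRE fragment and an SV40 polyadenylation signal lie downstream. No promoter driving this fusion was annotated, so the record does not state it. Upstream, a separate PGK promoter–PuroR–bGH poly(A) cassette allows puromycin selection of transfected or stably integrated cells. The design suggests use in studying activation domain function with an inducible, labelable synthetic activator, though the record does not describe specific applications.
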