Addgene plasmid #240167: pVF151
Purpose: expression vector or PiggyBac-insertable cargo for expressing VP16_WT-HaloTag-ERD-ZF1
Depositing lab: Max Staller. Depositing organization: University of California, Berkeley.
Backbone
  Vector backbone: PiggyBac
  Vector type: Mammalian Expression
Growth in bacteria
  Bacterial resistance: Ampicillin, 100 μg/mL
  Growth temperature: 37°C
  Growth strain: DH5alpha
  Copy number: High Copy
Gene/Insert
  Gene/Insert name: VP16_WT-HaloTag-ERD-ZF1
  Species: Synthetic
  Cloning method: Gibson Cloning
Terms and licenses: Academic/Nonprofit Terms; Industry Terms: Not Available to Industry
Depositor comments: The depositor confirms that discrepancies between the depositor's sequence and Addgene's sequences have no functional consequences.
How to cite: pVF151 was a gift from Max Staller (Addgene plasmid # 240167 ; http://n2t.net/addgene:240167 ; RRID:Addgene_240167)
